Addgene plasmid #58076: tdTomato-CD9-10
Purpose: Localization: Tetraspanin/Membrane, Excitation: 554, Emission: 581
Depositing lab: Michael Davidson. Depositing organization: Florida State University, Tallahassee.
Backbone
  Vector backbone: tdTomato
  Backbone size w/o insert (bp): 4750
  Vector type: Mammalian Expression
  Selectable markers: Neomycin (select with G418)
Growth in bacteria
  Bacterial resistance: Kanamycin, 50 μg/mL
  Growth temperature: 37°C
  Growth strain: DH5alpha
  Copy number: High Copy
Gene/Insert
  Gene/Insert name: CD9 (alt name: NM_001769.2)
  Species: H. sapiens (human)
  Entrez Gene: CD9 (a.k.a. BTCC-1, DRAP-27, MIC3, MRP-1, TSPAN-29, TSPAN29)
  Promoter: CMV
  Tag / fusion protein: tdTomato
  Cloning method: Unknown
  Sequencing primers: 5′ CMV-F; 3′ SV40pA-R
Terms and licenses: Academic/Nonprofit Terms; Industry Terms: Not Available to Industry
Depositor comments: . Excitation = 554; Emission = 581
How to cite: tdTomato-CD9-10 was a gift from Michael Davidson (Addgene plasmid # 58076 ; http://n2t.net/addgene:58076 ; RRID:Addgene_58076)
