[The description below was written by a language model from this plasmid's Addgene catalogue record.]
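Description:
tdTomato-CD9-10 is a mammalian expression plasmid that produces human CD9 fused to the red fluorescent protein tdTomato. It is built on a tdTomato vector backbone recorded as about 4.75 kb without the insert. In bacteria it is maintained as a high-copy plasmid under kanamycin selection, and it carries a neomycin resistance marker so that transfected mammalian cells can be selected with G418. The record does not list the origin of replication or give a feature map. However, the use of a CMV forward primer and an SV40 polyA reverse primer for sequencing indicates that the fusion cassette lies between a CMV promoter and an SV40 polyadenylation signal.

The insert is the human CD9 coding sequence, a member of the tetraspanin family also known as TSPAN29, expressed from the strong constitutive CMV promoter. The record does not say whether tdTomato sits at the N- or C-terminus of CD9. The name suggests tdTomato precedes CD9, with "10" perhaps denoting a linker length, but the record confirms neither. tdTomato is a bright tandem-dimer red fluorescent protein, with excitation recorded at 554 nm and emission at 581 nm. The cloning method is not recorded.

The stated purpose is as a localization marker. Because CD9 is a membrane-embedded tetraspanin, the fusion labels tetraspanin-containing membranes in red. This makes the construct useful for fluorescence imaging of membrane and tetraspanin distribution in transfected mammalian cells, either transiently or after G418 selection of stable lines.
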