>Addgene plasmid #58076 | tdTomato-CD9-10 | depositor partial sequence | sequence record 89213 | insert sequence
TCCGCTAGCGCTACCGGTCGCCACCATGGTGAGCAAGGGCGAGGAGGTCATCAAAGAGTTCATGCGCTTC
AAGGTGCGCATGGAGGGCTCCATGAACGGCCACGAGTTCGAGATCGAGGGCGAGGGCGAGGGCCGCCCCT
ACGAGGGCACCCAGACCGCCAAGCTGAAGGTGACCAAGGGCGGCCCCCTGCCCTTCGCCTGGGACATCCT
GTCCCCCCAGTTCATGTACGGCTCCAAGGCGTACGTGAAGCACCCCGCCGACATCCCCGATTACAAGAAG
CTGTCCTTCCCCGAGGGCTTCAAGTGGGAGCGCGTGATGAACTTCGAGGACGGCGGTCTGGTGACCGTGA
CCCAGGACTCCTCCCTGCAGGACGGCACGCTGATCTACAAGGTGAAGATGCGCGGCACCAACTTCCCCCC
CGACGGCCCCGTAATGCAGAAGAAGACCATGGGCTGGGAGGCCTCCACCGAGCGCCTGTACCCCCGCGAC
GGCGTGCTGAAGGGCGAGATCCACCAGGCCCTGAAGCTGAAGGACGGCGGCCACTACCTGGTGGAGTTCA
AGACCATCTACATGGCCAAGAAGCCCGTGCAACTGCCCGGCTACTACTACGTGGACACCAAGCTGGACAT
CACCTCCCACAACGAGGACTACACCATCGTGGAACAGTACGAGCGCTCCGAGGGCCGCCACCACCTGTTC
CTGGGGCATGGCACCGGCAGCACCGGCAGCGGCAGCTCCGGCACCGCCTCCTCCGAGGACAACAACATGG
CCGTCATCAAAGAGTTCATGCGCTTCAAGGTGCGCATGGAGGGCTCCATGAACGGCCACGAGTTCGAGAT
CGAGGGCGAGGGCGAGGGCCGCCCCTACGAGGGCACCCAGACCGCCAAGCTGAAGGTGACCAAGGGCGGC
CCCCTGCCCTTCGCCTGGGACATCCTGTCCCCCCAGTTCATGTACGGCTCCAAGGCGTACGTGAAGCACC
CCGCCGACATCCCCGATTACAAGAAGCTGTCCTTCCCCGAGGGCTTCAAGTGGGAGCGCGTGATGAACTT
CGAGGACGGCGGTCTGGTGACCGTGACCCAGGACTCCTCCCTGCAGGACGGCACGCTGATCTACAAGGTG
AAGATGCGCGGCACCAACTTCCCCCCCGACGGCCCCGTAATGCAGAAGAAGACCATGGGCTGGGAGGCCT
CCACCGAGCGCCTGTACCCCCGCGACGGCGTGCTGAAGGGCGAGATCCACCAGGCCCTGAAGCTGAAGGA
CGGCGGCCACTACCTGGTGGAGTTCAAGACCATCTACATGGCCAAGAAGCCCGTGCAACTGCCCGGCTAC
TACTACGTGGACACCAAGCTGGACATCACCTCCCACAACGAGGACTACACCATCGTGGAACAGTACGAGC
GCTCCGAGGGCCGCCACCACCTGTTCCTGTACGGCATGGACGAGCTGTACAAGTCCGGACTCAGATCTCG
AGCTCAAGCTTCCCCGGTCAAAGGAGGCACCAAGTGCATCAAATACCTGCTGTTCGGATTTAACTTCATC
TTCTGGCTTGCCGGGATTGCTGTCCTTGCCATTGGACTATGGCTCCGATTCGACTCTCAGACCAAGAGCA
TCTTCGAGCAAGAAACTAATAATAATAATTCCAGCTTCTACACAGGAGTCTATATTCTGATCGGAGCCGG
CGCCCTCATGATGCTGGTGGGCTTCCTGGGCTGCTGCGGGGCTGTGCAGGAGTCCCAGTGCATGCTGGGA
CTGTTCTTCGGCTTCCTCTTGGTGATATTCGCCATTGAAATAGCTGCGGCCATCTGGGGATATTCCCACA
AGGATGAGGTGATTAAGGAAGTCCAGGAGTTTTACAAGGACACCTACAACAAGCTGAAAACCAAGGATGA
GCCCCAGCGGGAAACGCTGAAAGCCATCCACTATGCGTTGAACTGCTGTGGTTTGGCTGGGGGCGTGGAA
CAGTTTATCTCAGACATCTGCCCCAAGAAGGACGTACTCGAAACCTTCACCGTGAAGTCCTGTCCTGATG
CCATCAAAGAGGTCTTCGACAATAAATTCCACATCATCGGCGCAGTGGGCATCGGCATTGCCGTGGTCAT
GATATTTGGCATGATCTTCAGTATGATCTTGTGCTGTGCTATCCGCAGGAACCGCGAGATGGTCTAGGGA
TCCAAGGGCGAATTCTGCAGTCGACGGTACCGCGGGCCCGGGATCCACCGGATCTAGATAACTGATCATA
ATCAGCCATACCACATT
