>Addgene plasmid #58076 | tdTomato-CD9-10 | addgene partial sequence | sequence record 106191 | tdTomato-Fwd 5'-ctgttcctgtacggcatgg-3'
TCTCGAGCTCAAGCTTCCCCGGTCAAAGGAGGCACCAAGTGCATCAAATACCTGCTGTTCGGATTTAACT
TCATCTTCTGGCTTGCCGGGATTGCTGTCCTTGCCATTGGACTATGGCTCCGATTCGACTCTCAGACCAA
GAGCATCTTCGAGCAAGAAACTAATAATAATAATTCCAGCTTCTACACAGGAGTCTATATTCTGATCGGA
GCCGGCGCCCTCATGATGCTGGTGGGCTTCCTGGGCTGCTGCGGGGCTGTGCAGGAGTCCCAGTGCATGC
TGGGACTGTTCTTCGGCTTCCTCTTGGTGATATTCGCCATTGAAATAGCTGCGGCCATCTGGGGATATTC
CCACAAGGATGAGGTGATTAAGGAAGTCCAGGAGTTTTACAAGGACACCTACAACAAGCTGAAAACCAAG
GATGAGCCCCAGCGGGAAACGCTGAAAGCCATCCACTATGCGTTGAACTGCTGTGGTTTGGCTGGGGGCG
TGGAACAGTTTATCTCAGACATCTGCCCCAAGAAGGACGTACTCGAAACCTTCACCGTGAAGTCCTGTCC
TGATGCCATCAAAGAGGTCTTCGACAATAAATTCCACATCATCGGCGCAGTGGGCATCGGCATTGCCGTG
GTCATGATATTTGGCATGATCTTCAGTATGATCTTGTGCTGTGCTATCCGCAGGAACCGCGAGATGGTCT
AGGGATCCAAGGGCGAATTCTGCAGTCGACGGTACCGCGGGCCCGGGATCCACCGGATCTAGATAACTGA
TCATAATCAGCCATACCACATTTGTAGAGGTTTTACTTGCTTTAAAAAACCTCCCACACCTCCCCCTGAA
CCT
